Addgene plasmid #63679: pShuttle-Flag-XBP1u
Purpose: Adenoviral shuttle vector for XBP1u expression
Depositing lab: Qingbo Xu & Lingfang Zeng. Depositing organization: King's College London. Publication: Sustained activation of XBP1 splicing leads to endothelial apoptosis and atherosclerosis development in response to disturbed flow. Zeng L, Zampetaki A, Margariti A, Pepe AE, Alam S, Martin D, Xiao Q, Wang W, Jin ZG, Cockerill G, Mori K, Li YS, Hu Y, Chien S, Xu Q. Proc Natl Acad Sci U S A. 2009 May 19;106(20):8326-31. doi: 10.1073/pnas.0903197106. Epub 2009 May 1. PubMed 19416856.
Backbone
  Vector backbone: pShuttle2-Flag
  Vector type: Mammalian Expression, Adenoviral
Growth in bacteria
  Bacterial resistance: Kanamycin, 50 μg/mL
  Growth temperature: 37°C
  Growth strain: DH5alpha
  Copy number: Unknown
Gene/Insert
  Gene/Insert name: XBP1
  Species: H. sapiens (human)
  Mutation: unspliced
  Entrez Gene: XBP1 (a.k.a. TREB-5, TREB5, XBP-1, XBP2)
  Promoter: CMV
  Tag / fusion protein: Flag (N terminal on backbone)
  Cloning method: Restriction Enzyme; 5′ cloning site KpnI (not destroyed); 3′ cloning site HindIII (not destroyed)
  Sequencing primers: 5′ CMV-F; 3′ SV40pA-R
Terms and licenses: Academic/Nonprofit Terms; Industry Terms: Not Available to Industry
How to cite: pShuttle-Flag-XBP1u was a gift from Qingbo Xu & Lingfang Zeng (Addgene plasmid # 63679 ; http://n2t.net/addgene:63679 ; RRID:Addgene_63679)
