[The description below was written by a language model from this plasmid's Addgene catalogue record.]
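Description:
pShuttle-Flag-XBP1u is an adenoviral shuttle plasmid built on the pShuttle2-Flag backbone and classified as both a mammalian expression and an adenoviral vector. It is propagated in E. coli under kanamycin selection. The record lists its copy number as unknown and includes no feature table, so the origin of replication and any other backbone elements are not documented here.

The payload is the human XBP1 coding sequence in its unspliced form (XBP1u), inserted between KpnI and HindIII sites that were both preserved during cloning. Expression is driven by the CMV promoter, a strong constitutive promoter in most mammalian cells. A Flag epitope supplied by the backbone is fused to the N terminus of the protein, which allows detection or immunoprecipitation with anti-Flag antibodies. The 3′ sequencing primer named in the record suggests that an SV40 polyadenylation signal lies downstream of the insert, although this element is not listed explicitly. XBP1 is a transcription factor of the unfolded protein response. Its mRNA normally undergoes unconventional IRE1-mediated splicing that shifts the reading frame to give the active XBP1s isoform, and this construct carries the unspliced form.

As a shuttle vector, the plasmid can be transfected directly for transient expression of Flag-XBP1u. It also serves as the intermediate from which the expression cassette is transferred into an adenoviral genome to make recombinant adenovirus for efficient gene delivery. The associated publication concerns XBP1 splicing in endothelial apoptosis and atherosclerosis under disturbed flow, which points to overexpression studies of the unspliced isoform in endothelial cells.
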