>Addgene plasmid #63679 | pShuttle-Flag-XBP1u | addgene partial sequence | sequence record 107659 | CMV-F 5'-CGCAAATGGGCGGTAGGCGTG-3'
ACTGCTTACTGGCTTATCGAAATTAATACGACTCACTATAGGGAGACCCAAGCTGGCTAGCATGGACTAC
AAGGACGACGATGACAAGGAATTCAGATCTGGTACCCTGGTGGTGGTGGCAGCCGCGCCGAACCCGGCCG
ACGGGACCCCTAAAGTTCTGCTTCTGTCGGGGCAGCCCGCCTCCGCCGCCGGAGCCCCGGCCGGCCAGGC
CCTGCCGCTCATGGTGCCAGCCCAGAGAGGGGCCAGCCCGGAGGCAGCGAGCGGGGGGCTGCCCCAGGCG
CGCAAGCGACAGCGCCTCACGCACCTGAGCCCCGAGGAGAAGGCGCTGAGGAGGAAACTGAAAAACAGAG
TAGCAGCTCAGACTGCCAGAGATCGAAAGAAGGCTCGAATGAGTGAGCTGGAACAGCAAGTGGTAGATTT
AGAAGAAGAGAACCAAAAACTTTTGCTAGAAAATCAGCTTTTACGAGAGAAAACTCATGGCCTTGTAGTT
GAGAACCA
