>Addgene plasmid #63679 | pShuttle-Flag-XBP1u | addgene partial sequence | sequence record 107660 | SV40pA-R 5'-GAAATTTGTGATGCTATTGC-3'
GTTCTAGTCACTTACTTACTTAAGCTGGATCCTTAACCGGTCAGCTGGGGAAAGAGTTCATTGGCAAAAG
TGTCCTCCCAAGAATGGTTTACACCAAGCAGAGAGGACATGTCACTGAATGGGGAAAGGGAACCCCCGTA
TCCACAGTCACTGTAAGCATCCAGTAGGCAGGAAGATGGCTTTGGGCAGTGGCTGGATGAAAGCAGATTT
GAGATACCCAGCTCCGGAACGAGGTCATCTTCTACAGGTTCTTCCTTCACTGAGACAATGAATTCAGGGT
GATCATTCTCTGAGGGGCTGAGAGGTGCTTCCTCGATTTTCACTACCACATTAGCTTGGCTCTCTGTCTC
AGAGGGTATCTCTAAGACTAGGGGCTTGGTATATATGTGGTCAAAACGAATTAGTTCATTAATGGCTTCC
AGCTTGGCTGATGACGTCCCCACTGACAGAGAAAGGGAGGCTGGTAAGGAACTGGGTCCTTCTGGGTAGA
CCTCTGGGAGCTCCTCCAGGCTGGCAGGCTCTGGGGAAGGGCATTTGAAGAACATGACTGGGTCCAAGTT
GTCCAGAATGCCCAACAGGATATCAGACTCTGAATCTGAAGAGTCAATACCGCCAGAATCCATGGGGAGA
TGTTCTGGAGGGGTGACAACTGGGCCTGCACCTGCTGCAGAGGTGCACGTAGTCTGAGTGCTGCGGACTC
AGCAGACCCGGCCACTGGCCTCACTTCA
