>Addgene plasmid #63679 | pShuttle-Flag-XBP1u | addgene partial sequence | sequence record 166879 | CMV-F 5'-CGCAAATGGGCGGTAGGCGTG-3'
ACTAGAGAACCCACTGCTTACTGGCTTATCGAAATTAATACGACTCACTATAGGGAGACCCAAGCTGGCT
AGCATGGACTACAAGGACGACGATGACAAGGAATTCAGATCTGGTACCCTGGTGGTGGTGGCAGCCGCGC
CGAACCCGGCCGACGGGACCCCTAAAGTTCTGCTTCTGTCGGGGCAGCCCGCCTCCGCCGCCGGAGCCCC
GGCCGGCCAGGCCCTGCCGCTCATGGTGCCAGCCCAGAGAGGGGCCAGCCCGGAGGCAGCGAGCGGGGGG
CTGCCCCAGGCGCGCAAGCGACAGCGCCTCACGCACCTGAGCCCCGAGGAGAAGGCGCTGAGGAGGAAAC
TGAAAAACAGAGTAGCAGCTCAGACTGCCAGAGATCGAAAGAAGGCTCGAATGAGTGAGCTGGAACAGCA
AGTGGTAGATTTAGAAGAAGAGAACCAAAAACTTTTGCTAGAAAATCAGCTTTTACGAGAGAAAACTCAT
GG
